>Addgene plasmid #129854 | pRDAX-351 C-Tag Venus173/155[1] L20 {Esp3I(2x)} EBPF2 | depositor full sequence | sequence record 249232 | Full Sequence
CCTGCCTCCAGGCCTCAATATTGGCCATTAGCCATATTATTCATTGGTTATATAGCATAAATCAATATTG
GCTATTGGCCATTGCATACGTTGTATCTATATCATAATATGTACATTTATATTGGCTCATGTCCAATATG
ACCGCCATGTTGGCATTGATTATTGACTAGTTATTAATAGTAATCAATTACGGGGTCATTAGTTCATAGC
CCATATATGGAGTTCCGCGTTACATAACTTACGGTAAATGGCCCGCCTGGCTGACCGCCCAACGACCCCC
GCCCATTGACGTCAATAATGACGTATGTTCCCATAGTAACGCCAATAGGGACTTTCCATTGACGTCAATG
GGTGGAGTATTTACGGTAAACTGCCCACTTGGCAGTACATCAAGTGTATCATATGCCAAGTCCGCCCCCT
ATTGACGTCAATGACGGTAAATGGCCCGCCTGGCATTATGCCCAGTACATGACCTTACGGGACTTTCCTA
CTTGGCAGTACATCTACGTATTAGTCATCGCTATTACCATGGTGATGCGGTTTTGGCAGTACACCAATGG
GCGTGGATAGCGGTTTGACTCACGGGGATTTCCAAGTCTCCACCCCATTGACGTCAATGGGAGTTTGTTT
TGGCACCAAAATCAACGGGACTTTCCAAAATGTCGTAATAACCCCGCCCCGTTGACGCAAATGGGCGGTA
GGCGTGTACGGTGGGAGGTCTATATAAGCAGAGCTCGTTTAGTGAACCGTCAGATCACTAGAAGCTTTAT
TGCGGTAGTTTATCACAGTTAAATTGCTAACGCAGTCAGTGCTTCTGACACAACAGTCTCGAACTTAAGC
TGCAGAAGTTGGTCGTGAGGCACTGGGCAGGTAAGTATCAAGGTTACAAGACAGGTTTAAGGAGACCAAT
AGAAACTGGGCTTGTCGAGACAGAGAAGACTCTTGCGTTTCTGATAGGCACCTATTGGTCTTACTGACAT
CCACTTTGCCTTTCTCTCCACAGGTGTCCACTCCCAGGCCACCCGAGACGCCGAGGCACGCCGTCTCCGG
GAGTCCTGGCGGTGGATCCGGAGGCTCTGGGAGCTCTGCCAGCGGTGGCAGCACCAGTGTGTCAAAGGGA
GAAGAGTTGTTTACCGGTGTTGTTCCCATACTGGTGGAACTGGATGGTGACGTCAATGGACACAAGTTTA
GCGTTTCTGGCGAAGGAGAAGGCGATGCTACCTATGGCAAACTGACCCTCAAACTGATCTGTACGACTGG
AAAGTTGCCTGTACCTTGGCCAACACTGGTCACAACCTTGGGCTATGGGCTGCAATGCTTTGCCCGTTAT
CCTGATCACATGAAGCAACATGACTTCTTTAAGTCTGCTATGCCAGAGGGATATGTGCAGGAACGGACTA
TCTTCTTCAAGGACGACGGCAACTACAAGACGAGAGCTGAGGTGAAATTTGAGGGTGACACACTGGTGAA
TCGCATAGAGCTGAAAGGCATCGACTTCAAAGAAGATGGGAATATTCTCGGGCATAAACTCGAGTACAAC
TACAATTCCCACAACGTGTACATCACTGCCGATAAGCAGAAGAATGGGATTAAGGCGAACTTCAAGATCC
GACACAACATCGAGTAAGAATTCAGATCCGCCCCTCTCCCTCCCCCCCCCCTAACGTTACTGGCCGAAGC
CGCTTGGAATAAGGCCGGTGTGCGTTTGTCTATATGTTATTTTCCACCATATTGCCGTCTTTTGGCAATG
TGAGGGCCCGGAAACCTGGCCCTGTCTTCTTGACGAGCATTCCTAGGGGTCTTTCCCCTCTCGCCAAAGG
AATGCAAGGTCTGTTGAATGTCGTGAAGGAAGCAGTTCCTCTGGTAGCTTCTTGAAGACAAACAACGTCT
GTAGCGACCCTTTGCAGGCAGCGGAACCCCCCACCTGGCGACAGGTGCCTCTGCGGCCAAAAGCCACGTG
TATAAGATACACCTGCAAAGGCGGCACAACCCCAGTGCCACGTTGTGAGTTGGATAGTTGTGGAAAGAGT
CAAATGGCTCTCCTCAAGCGTATTCAACAAGGGGCTGAAGGATGCCCAGAAGGTACCCCATTGTATGGGA
TCTGATCTGGGGCCTCGGTACACATGCTTTACATGTGTTTAGTCGAGGTTAAAAAAACGTCTAGGCCCCC
CGAACCACGGGGACGTGGTTTTCCTTTGAAAAACACGATGATAATATGGCCACAACCATGGTGAGCAAGG
GCGAGGAGCTGTTCACCGGGGTGGTGCCCATCCTGGTCGAGCTGGACGGCGACGTAAACGGCCACAAGTT
CAGCGTGAGGGGCGAGGGCGAGGGCGATGCCACCAACGGCAAGCTGACCCTGAAGTTCATCTGCACCACC
GGCAAGCTGCCCGTGCCCTGGCCCACCCTCGTGACCACCCTGAGCCACGGCGTGCAGTGCTTCGCCCGCT
ACCCCGACCACATGAAGCAGCACGACTTCTTCAAGTCCGCCATGCCCGAAGGCTACGTCCAGGAGCGCAC
CATCTTCTTCAAGGACGACGGCACCTACAAGACCCGCGCCGAGGTGAAGTTCGAGGGCGACACCCTGGTG
AACCGCATCGAGCTGAAGGGCGTCGACTTCAAGGAGGACGGCAACATCCTGGGGCACAAGCTGGAGTACA
ACTTCAACAGCCACAACATCTATATCATGGCCGTCAAGCAGAAGAACGGCATCAAGGTGAACTTCAAGAT
CCGCCACAACGTGGAGGACGGCAGCGTGCAGCTCGCCGACCACTACCAGCAGAACACCCCCATCGGCGAC
GGCCCCGTGCTGCTGCCCGACAGCCACTACCTGAGCACCCAGTCCGTGCTGAGCAAAGACCCCAACGAGA
AGCGCGATCACATGGTCCTGCTGGAGTTCCGCACCGCCGCCGGGATCACTCTCGGCATGGACGAGCTGTA
CAAGTAAACCGGTGCTCGAGGTACCGATGAATAGCTAAGGTCGAGGCCGCAGGTAAGTATCAAGGTTACA
AGACAGGTTTAAGGAGACCAATAGAAACTGGGCTTGTCGAGACAGAGAAGACTCTTGCGTTTCTGATAGG
CACCTATTGGTCTTACTGACATCCACTTTGCCTTTCTCTCCACAGGTGTCGACAATCAACCTCTGGATTA
CAAAATTTGTGAAAGATTGACTGGTATTCTTAACTATGTTGCTCCTTTTACGCTATGTGGATACGCTGCT
TTAATGCCTTTGTATCATGCTATTGCTTCCCGTATGGCTTTCATTTTCTCCTCCTTGTATAAATCCTGGT
TGCTGTCTCTTTATGAGGAGTTGTGGCCCGTTGTCAGGCAACGTGGCGTGGTGTGCACTGTGTTTGCTGA
CGCAACCCCCACTGGTTGGGGCATTGCCACCACCTGTCAGCTCCTTTCCGGGACTTTCGCTTTCCCCCTC
CCTATTGCCACGGCGGAACTCATCGCCGCCTGCCTTGCCCGCTGCTGGACAGGGGCTCGGCTGTTGGGCA
CTGACAATTCCGTGGTGTTGTCGGGGAAGCTGACGTCCTTTCCATGGCTGCTCGCCTGTGTTGCCACCTG
GATTCTGCGCGGGACGTCCTTCTGCTACGTCCCTTCGGCCCTCAATCCAGCGGACCTTCCTTCCCGCGGC
CTGCTGCCGGCTCTGCGGCCTCTTCCGCGTCTTCGCCTTCGCCCTCAGACGAGTCGGATCTCCCTTTGGG
CCGCCTCCCCGCCTGGAATTCGAGCTCGGTACGATCAGCCTCGACTGTGCCTTCTAGTTGCCAGCCATCT
GTTGTTTGCCCCTCCCCCGTGCCTTCCTTGACCCTGGAAGGTGCCACTCCCACTGTCCTTTCCTAATAAA
ATGAGGAAATTGCATCGCATTGTCTGAGTAGGTGTCATTCTATTCTGGGGGGTGGGGTGGGGCAGGACAG
CAAGGGGGAGGATTGGGAAGACAATAGCCCAGCTTTTGTTCCCTTTAGTGAGGGTTAATTGCGCGCTTGG
CGTAATCATGGTCATAGCTGTTTCCTGTGTGAAATTGTTATCCGCTAATTCACTCCTCAGGTGCAGGCTG
CCTATCAGAAGGTGGTGGCTGGTGTGGCCAATGCCCTGGCTCACAAATACCACTGAGATCTTTTTCCCTC
TGCCAAAAATTATGGGGACATCATGAAGCCCCTTGAGCATCTGACTTCTGGCTAATAAAGGAAATTTATT
TTCATTGCAATAGTGTGTTGGAATTTTTTGTGTCTCTCACTCGGAAGGACATATGGGAGGGCAAATCATT
TAAAACATCAGAATGAGTATTTGGTTTAGAGTTTGGCAACATATGCCCATATGCTGGCTGCCATGAACAA
AGGTTGGCTATAAAGAGGTCATCAGTATATGAAACAGCCCCCTGCTGTCCATTCCTTATTCCATAGAAAA
GCCTTGACTTGAGGTTAGATTTTTTTTATATTTTGTTTTGTGTTATTTTTTTCTTTAACATCCCTAAAAT
TTTCCTTACATGTTTTACTAGCCAGATTTTTCCTCCTCTCCTGACTACTCCCAGTCATAGCTGTCCCTCT
TCTCTTATGGAGATCGGCCGGCCGCCGGCGTCGACGCGCGCGGCCGCGGCGCGCCGTTGCTGGCGTTTTT
CCATAGGCTCCGCCCCCCTGACGAGCATCACAAAAATCGACGCTCAAGTCAGAGGTGGCGAAACCCGACA
GGACTATAAAGATACCAGGCGTTTCCCCCTGGAAGCTCCCTCGTGCGCTCTCCTGTTCCGACCCTGCCGC
TTACCGGATACCTGTCCGCCTTTCTCCCTTCGGGAAGCGTGGCGCTTTCTCATAGCTCACGCTGTAGGTA
TCTCAGTTCGGTGTAGGTCGTTCGCTCCAAGCTGGGCTGTGTGCACGAACCCCCCGTTCAGCCCGACCGC
TGCGCCTTATCCGGTAACTATCGTCTTGAGTCCAACCCGGTAAGACACGACTTATCGCCACTGGCAGCAG
CCACTGGTAACAGGATTAGCAGAGCGAGGTATGTAGGCGGTGCTACAGAGTTCTTGAAGTGGTGGCCTAA
CTACGGCTACACTAGAAGAACAGTATTTGGTATCTGCGCTCTGCTGAAGCCAGTTACCTTCGGAAAAAGA
GTTGGTAGCTCTTGATCCGGCAAACAAACCACCGCTGGTAGCGGTGGTTTTTTTGTTTGCAAGCAGCAGA
TTACGCGCAGAAAAAAAGGATCTCAAGAAGATCCTTTGATCTTTTCTACGGGGTCTGACGCTCAGTGGAA
CGAAAACTCACGTTAAGGGATTTTGGTCATGAGATTATCAAAAAGGATCTTCACCTAGATCCTTTTAAAT
TAAAAATGAAGTTTTAAATCAATCTAAAGTATATATGAGTAAACTTGGTCTGACAGTTACCAATGCTTAA
TCAGTGAGGCACCTATCTCAGCGATCTGTCTATTTCGTTCATCCATAGTTGCCTGACTCCCCGTCGTGTA
GATAACTACGATACGGGAGGGCTTACCATCTGGCCCCAGTGCTGCAATGATACCGCGAGACCCACGCTCA
CCGGCTCCAGATTTATCAGCAATAAACCAGCCAGCCGGAAGGGCCGAGCGCAGAAGTGGTCCTGCAACTT
TATCCGCCTCCATCCAGTCTATTAATTGTTGCCGGGAAGCTAGAGTAAGTAGTTCGCCAGTTAATAGTTT
GCGCAACGTTGTTGCCATTGCTACAGGCATCGTGGTGTCACGCTCGTCGTTTGGTATGGCTTCATTCAGC
TCCGGTTCCCAACGATCAAGGCGAGTTACATGATCCCCCATGTTGTGCAAAAAAGCGGTTAGCTCCTTCG
GTCCTCCGATCGTTGTCAGAAGTAAGTTGGCCGCAGTGTTATCACTCATGGTTATGGCAGCACTGCATAA
TTCTCTTACTGTCATGCCATCCGTAAGATGCTTTTCTGTGACTGGTGAGTACTCAACCAAGTCATTCTGA
GAATAGTGTATGCGGCGACCGAGTTGCTCTTGCCCGGCGTCAATACGGGATAATACCGCGCCACATAGCA
GAACTTTAAAAGTGCTCATCATTGGAAAACGTTCTTCGGGGCGAAAACTCTCAAGGATCTTACCGCTGTT
GAGATCCAGTTCGATGTAACCCACTCGTGCACCCAACTGATCTTCAGCATCTTTTACTTTCACCAGCGTT
TCTGGGTGAGCAAAAACAGGAAGGCAAAATGCCGCAAAAAAGGGAATAAGGGCGACACGGAAATGTTGAA
TACTCATACTCTTCCTTTTTCAATATTATTGAAGCATTTATCAGGGTTATTGTCTCATGAGCGGATACAT
ATTTGAATGTATTTAGAAAAATAAACAAATAGGGGTTCCGCGCACATTTCCCCGAAAAGTGCCACCTGAC
GTCTAAGAAACCATTATTATCATGACATTAACCTATAAAAATAGGCGTATCACGAGGCCCTTTCGTCTAC
GCGCGCGCCGGCGGCGCGCCGTCGACGGCCGGCCGCGGCCGCG
Features (pLannotate 1.2.2; 16 found; start..end, strand, type, name):
    154..531     +  enhancer       CMV enhancer: human cytomegalovirus immediate early enhancer
    533..732     +  promoter       CMV promoter: human cytomegalovirus (CMV) immediate early promoter
    871..1003    +  intron         chimeric intron: chimera between introns from human β-globin and immunoglobulin heavy chain genes
   1112..1624    +  CDS            (3-F)Tyr-EGFP (fragment): (3-F)Tyr-EGFP is a basic (constitutively fluorescent) green fluorescent protein published in 2004, derived from Aequorea victoria.
   1641..2227    +  misc_feature   IRES2: internal ribosome entry site (IRES) of the encephalomyocarditis virus (EMCV)
   2228..2947    +  CDS            EBFP2: enhanced blue variant of GFP (Ai et al., 2007) mammalian codon-optimized
   2993..3125    +  intron         chimeric intron: chimera between introns from human β-globin and immunoglobulin heavy chain genes
   3134..3722    +  misc_feature   WPRE: woodchuck hepatitis virus posttranscriptional regulatory element
   3726..3742    +  misc_feature   MCS (fragment): pUC18/19 multiple cloning site
   3755..3866    +  polyA_signal   bGH poly(A) signal: bovine growth hormone polyadenylation signal
   3962..3980    -  promoter       T3 promoter: promoter for bacteriophage T3 RNA polymerase
   4039..4113    +  CDS            HBB (fragment): HBB_PONPY - Experimental evidence at transcript level: Swiss-Prot protein existence level 2. Involved in oxygen transport from the lung to the various peripheral tissues. From Pongo pygmaeus (Bornean orangutan).
   4184..4239    +  polyA_signal   β-globin poly(A) signal: rabbit β-globin polyadenylation signal (Gil and Proudfoot, 1987)
   4618..5206    -  rep_origin     ori: high-copy-number ColE1/pMB1/pBR322/pUC origin of replication
   5377..6237    -  CDS            AmpR: β-lactamase; bla; confers resistance to ampicillin, carbenicillin, and related antibiotics
   6238..6342    -  promoter       AmpR promoter: bla
