[The description below was written by a language model from this plasmid's Addgene catalogue record and pLannotate feature annotations shown in this document.]
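Description:
pRDAX-351 C-Tag Venus173/155[1] L20 {Esp3I(2x)} EBPF2 is a custom-built mammalian expression plasmid of about 6.5 kb, designed as an acceptor vector for protein–protein interaction assays based on bimolecular or trimolecular fluorescence complementation (BiFC/TriFC). It is maintained in E. coli at high copy through a ColE1/pUC-type origin and selected with ampicillin via the β-lactamase gene and its native promoter.

The expression unit is driven by the human CMV immediate-early enhancer and promoter, followed by a chimeric β-globin/immunoglobulin intron that promotes efficient processing of the transcript. Downstream lies a roughly 510 bp GFP-family coding fragment. The annotation tool labels it as an EGFP derivative, but the name and catalogue entry indicate that it is the N-terminal Venus fragment used for split-fluorophore complementation. The name also suggests that a gene of interest is inserted through a pair of Esp3I (type IIS) sites and joined to the Venus fragment by a linker ("L20") so that the fragment forms a C-terminal tag. Neither the sites nor the linker are annotated in the feature table, and the record lists the cloning sites as unknown. The catalogue gives mouse as the insert species, although Venus derives from Aequorea victoria GFP.

An EMCV IRES then directs translation of codon-optimized EBFP2 from the same transcript, providing a blue reporter that marks transfected cells and can normalise the complementation signal. A second chimeric intron, a WPRE element and the bGH polyadenylation signal complete the cassette. A β-globin fragment with a rabbit β-globin poly(A) signal and a T3 promoter lie further downstream. Fluorescence is reconstituted when the construct is co-expressed with partner vectors carrying complementary Venus fragments fused to interacting proteins.
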