Addgene plasmid #129854: pRDAX-351 C-Tag Venus173/155[1] L20 {Esp3I(2x)} EBPF2
Purpose: PPI (BiFC/TriFC) assay vector
Depositing lab: Gary Lewin. Depositing organization: Max-Delbrueck-Centrum fuer Molekulare Medizin (MDC).
Backbone
  Vector backbone: custom built
  Vector type: Mammalian Expression
Growth in bacteria
  Bacterial resistance: Ampicillin, 100 μg/mL
  Growth temperature: 37°C
  Growth strain: DH5alpha
  Copy number: High Copy
Gene/Insert
  Gene/Insert name: Venus
  Species: M. musculus (mouse)
  Cloning method: Restriction Enzyme; 5′ cloning site unknown (unknown if destroyed); 3′ cloning site unknown (unknown if destroyed)
Terms and licenses: Academic/Nonprofit Terms; Industry Terms: Not Available to Industry
How to cite: pRDAX-351 C-Tag Venus173/155[1] L20 {Esp3I(2x)} EBPF2 was a gift from Gary Lewin (Addgene plasmid # 129854 ; http://n2t.net/addgene:129854 ; RRID:Addgene_129854)
